Addgene plasmid #191220: pLD-puro-Cc-SARS-CoV-2_Spike_Lambda-VA
Purpose: Lentiviral expression of SARS-CoV-2 Spike_Lambda in mammalian cells
Depositing lab: Mohan Babu. Depositing organization: University of Regina. Publication: Human protein interaction networks of ancestral and variant SARS-CoV-2 in organ-specific cells and bodily fluids. Broderick K, Moutaoufik MT, Saccon T, Malty R, Amin S, Phanse S, Joseph TP, Zilocchi M, Hosseinnia A, Istace Z, Hajikarimlou M, Abrar S, Fisher J, Brassard R, Perera R, Kumar A, Aoki H, Rahmatbakhsh M, Jessulat M, Kobasa D, Dehne F, Prasad B, Gagarinova A, Joanne Lemieux M, Cochrane A, Houry WA, Aly KA, Golshani A, Babu M. Nat Commun. 2025 Jul 1;16(1):5784. doi: 10.1038/s41467-025-60949-1. PubMed 40593736.
Backbone
  Vector backbone: pLD-puro-CcVA (Addgene plasmid #24588)
  Backbone size w/o insert (bp): 7737
  Total vector size (bp): 11535
  Vector type: Mammalian Expression, Lentiviral
  Selectable markers: Puromycin
Growth in bacteria
  Bacterial resistance: Ampicillin, 100 μg/mL
  Growth temperature: 30°C
  Growth strain: NEB Stable
  Copy number: High Copy
Gene/Insert
  Gene/Insert name: SPIKE_SARS2_Lambda (alt name: S_Lambda)
  Species: SARS CoV-2
  Insert size (bp): 3798
  Mutation: G75V T76I Del 246-252 L452Q F490S D614G T859N
  Entrez Gene: S (a.k.a. GU280_gp02, spike glycoprotein)
  Promoter: CMV
  Tag / fusion protein: VA tag (C terminal on backbone)
  Cloning method: Gateway Cloning
  Sequencing primers: 5′ CMV-F; 3′ hPGK_R [5'-ccttggaaaaggcgcaacc-3']
Terms and licenses: Academic/Nonprofit Terms; Industry Terms: Not Available to Industry
How to cite: pLD-puro-Cc-SARS-CoV-2_Spike_Lambda-VA was a gift from Mohan Babu (Addgene plasmid # 191220 ; http://n2t.net/addgene:191220 ; RRID:Addgene_191220)
