[The description below was written by a language model from this plasmid's Addgene catalogue record and pLannotate feature annotations shown in this document.]
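Description:
pLD-puro-Cc-SARS-CoV-2_Spike_Lambda-VA is a lentiviral transfer plasmid of about 11.5 kb for expressing the Lambda-variant spike glycoprotein of SARS-CoV-2 in mammalian cells. It was made by Gateway cloning into the pLD-puro-CcVA backbone, and the roughly 3.8 kb spike coding sequence is accordingly flanked by attB1 and attB2 recombination sites. The insert carries the Lambda-defining changes G75V, T76I, deletion of residues 246–252, L452Q, F490S, D614G and T859N. Transcription is driven by the CMV enhancer/promoter. Downstream of attB2, the backbone supplies the C-terminal "VA" tag, which the annotation resolves into Strep-Tag II, polyhistidine and 3xFLAG elements, a composite well suited to sequential affinity purification. A fragment of the U6 promoter is annotated just upstream of the CMV enhancer, but the record gives no function for it.

The viral framework has a third-generation, self-inactivating layout. A chimeric RSV promoter/truncated HIV-1 5' LTR produces the genomic RNA. It is followed by the Ψ packaging signal with a partial gag, the Rev response element for Rev-dependent nuclear export, a cPPT/CTS, and a ΔU3 3' LTR that silences LTR promoter activity after integration. Within the provirus, a separate hPGK promoter drives puromycin N-acetyltransferase, so transduced cells can be selected with puromycin. An SV40 poly(A) signal and SV40 origin lie outside the 3' LTR. In bacteria the plasmid is maintained by a high-copy ColE1/pUC origin and ampicillin resistance, and an f1 origin is also present. It is propagated in a recombination-deficient strain, which helps limit rearrangement between the LTR repeats.

The associated study mapped human protein interaction networks of ancestral and variant SARS-CoV-2 proteins. This fits use of the construct to generate stably transduced cells that express tagged Lambda spike for affinity capture of host binding partners.
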