Features (pLannotate 1.2.2; 33 found; start..end, strand, type, name):
      2..26      -  protein_bind   attB2: mutant version of attB; recombination site for the Gateway® BP reaction BP Clonase™
    166..185     +  CDS            Strep-Tag II (fragment): peptide that binds Strep-Tactin®, an engineered form of streptavidin
    202..220     +  CDS            7xHis (fragment): 6xHis affinity tag
    295..360     +  CDS            3xFLAG: three tandem FLAG® epitope tags, followed by an enterokinase cleavage site
    408..525     +  misc_feature   cPPT/CTS: central polypurine tract and central termination sequence of HIV-1
    574..1084    +  promoter       hPGK promoter: human phosphoglycerate kinase 1 promoter
   1106..1705    +  CDS            PuroR: puromycin N-acetyltransferase; pac from Streptomyces alboniger; confers resistance to puromycin
   1748..1831    +  CDS            nef (fragment): NEF_HV1Z2 - Experimental evidence at protein level: Swiss-Prot protein existence level 1. Extracellular Nef protein targets CD4(+) T-lymphocytes for apoptosis by interacting with CXCR4 surface receptors. From Human immunodeficiency virus type 1 group M subtype D (isolate Z2/CDC-Z34) (HIV-1).
   1833..2066    +  LTR            3' LTR (ΔU3): self-inactivating 3' long terminal repeat (LTR) from HIV-1
   2138..2259    +  polyA_signal   SV40 poly(A) signal: SV40 polyadenylation signal
   2299..2434    +  rep_origin     SV40 ori: SV40 origin of replication
   2455..2473    -  promoter       T7 promoter: promoter for bacteriophage T7 RNA polymerase
   2481..2636    +  CDS            lacZα (fragment): LacZα fragment of β-galactosidase; lacZ fragment
   2641..3069    +  rep_origin     f1 ori (sequence partly withheld): f1 bacteriophage origin of replication; arrow indicates direction of (+) strand synthesis
   3122..3226    +  promoter       AmpR promoter: bla
   3227..4087    +  CDS            AmpR: β-lactamase; bla; confers resistance to ampicillin, carbenicillin, and related antibiotics
   4258..4846    +  rep_origin     ori: high-copy-number ColE1/pMB1/pBR322/pUC origin of replication
   5029..5121    +  CDS            lacI (fragment): lac repressor; lacI; The lac repressor binds to the lac operator to inhibit transcription in E. coli. This inhibition can be relieved by adding lactose or isopropyl-β-D-thiogalactopyranoside (IPTG).
   5134..5155    +  protein_bind   CAP binding site: CAP binding activates transcription in the presence of cAMP. E. coli catabolite activator protein
   5170..5200    +  promoter       lac promoter: promoter for the E. coli lac operon
   5204..5226    +  protein_bind   lac operator (fragment): The lac repressor binds to the lac operator to inhibit transcription in E. coli. This inhibition can be relieved by adding lactose or isopropyl-β-D-thiogalactopyranoside (IPTG). lac repressor encoded by lacI
   5269..5287    +  promoter       T3 promoter: promoter for bacteriophage T3 RNA polymerase
   5315..5541    +  promoter       RSV promoter: Rous sarcoma virus enhancer/promoter
   5542..5722    +  LTR            5' LTR (truncated): truncated 5' long terminal repeat (LTR) from HIV-1
   5769..5894    +  misc_feature   HIV-1 Ψ: packaging signal of human immunodeficiency virus type 1
   5878..6241    +  CDS            HIV-1 gag (fragment): gag protein from human immunodeficiency virus 1; gag
   6387..6620    +  misc_feature   RRE: The Rev response element (RRE) of HIV-1 allows for Rev-dependent mRNA export from the nucleus to the cytoplasm.
   6997..7097    +  CDS            Rev (fragment): human immunodeficiency virus 1 (HIV-1) Rev protein; rev; enhances nuclear export of unspliced and incompletely spliced viral mRNAs
   7147..7330    +  promoter       U6 promoter (fragment): RNA polymerase III promoter for human U6 snRNA
   7321..7455    +  enhancer       CMV enhancer (fragment): human cytomegalovirus immediate early enhancer; contains an 18-bp deletion relative to the standard CMV enhancer
   7456..7659    +  promoter       CMV promoter: human cytomegalovirus (CMV) immediate early promoter
   7712..7729    +  protein_bind   attB1 (fragment): mutant version of attB; core recombination site for the Gateway® BP reaction BP Clonase™
   7735..11532   +  CDS            S: SPIKE_SARS2 - Experimental evidence at protein level: Swiss-Prot protein existence level 1. [Spike glycoprotein]: May down-regulate host tetherin (BST2) by lysosomal degradation, thereby counteracting its antiviral activity. From Severe acute respiratory syndrome coronavirus 2 (2019-nCoV) (SARS-CoV-2).
>Addgene plasmid #191220 | pLD-puro-Cc-SARS-CoV-2_Spike_Lambda-VA | addgene full sequence | sequence record 431854 | Addgene NGS Result
TACCCAACTTTCTTGTACAAAGTGGTTGATTCTAGAGCGATCGCCAGAGAGCTGTTCAACCTGCTGGGCG
AGAACCAGCCCCCCGTGGTGATCAAGGCGATCGCCTGGAGCCACCCTCAGTTCGAGAAGGGAGGAGGAAG
CGGCGGAGGCAGCGGAGGAGGAAGCTGGAGCCACCCGCAGTTCGAGAAAGGCGGAAGCGGCCATCACCAT
CACCATCACCCTGCAGGAGAAAATCTGTACTTCCAGGGGAGAGGAGGCAGCGAGAACCTGTACTTTCAGG
GGCCTGCAGGAAGAGACTACAAAGACCATGACGGTGATTATAAAGATCATGACATCGATTACAAGGATGA
CGATGACAAGTAGTTCGAATTCTCGACCTCGAGACAAATGGCAGTATTCATCCACAATTTTAAAAGAAAA
GGGGGGATTGGGGGGTACAGTGCAGGGGAAAGAATAGTAGACATAATAGCAACAGACATACAAACTAAAG
AATTACAAAAACAAATTACAAAAATTCAAAATTTTCGGGTTTATTACAGGGACAGCAGAGATCCACTTTG
GCCGCGGCTCGAGGGGGTTGGGGTTGCGCCTTTTCCAAGGCAGCCCTGGGTTTGCGCAGGGACGCGGCTG
CTCTGGGCGTGGTTCCGGGAAACGCAGCGGCGCCGACCCTGGGTCTCGCACATTCTTCACGTCCGTTCGC
AGCGTCACCCGGATCTTCGCCGCTACCCTTGTGGGCCCCCCGGCGACGCTTCCTGCTCCGCCCCTAAGTC
GGGAAGGTTCCTTGCGGTTCGCGGCGTGCCGGACGTGACAAACGGAAGCCGCACGTCTCACTAGTACCCT
CGCAGACGGACAGCGCCAGGGAGCAATGGCAGCGCGCCGACCGCGATGGGCTGTGGCCAATAGCGGCTGC
TCAGCAGGGCGCGCCGAGAGCAGCGGCCGGGAAGGGGCGGTGCGGGAGGCGGGGTGTGGGGCGGTAGTGT
GGGCCCTGTTCCTGCCCGCGCGGTGTTCCGCATTCTGCAAGCCTCCGGAGCGCACGTCGGCAGTCGGCTC
CCTCGTTGACCGAATCACCGACCTCTCTCCCCAGGGGGATCCACCGGAGCTTACCATGACCGAGTACAAG
CCCACGGTGCGCCTCGCCACCCGCGACGACGTCCCCAGGGCCGTACGCACCCTCGCCGCCGCGTTCGCCG
ACTACCCCGCCACGCGCCACACCGTCGATCCGGACCGCCACATCGAGCGGGTCACCGAGCTGCAAGAACT
CTTCCTCACGCGCGTCGGGCTCGACATCGGCAAGGTGTGGGTCGCGGACGACGGCGCCGCGGTGGCGGTC
TGGACCACGCCGGAGAGCGTCGAAGCGGGGGCGGTGTTCGCCGAGATCGGCCCGCGCATGGCCGAGTTGA
GCGGTTCCCGGCTGGCCGCGCAGCAACAGATGGAAGGCCTCCTGGCGCCGCACCGGCCCAAGGAGCCCGC
GTGGTTCCTGGCCACCGTCGGCGTCTCGCCCGACCACCAGGGCAAGGGTCTGGGCAGCGCCGTCGTGCTC
CCCGGAGTGGAGGCGGCCGAGCGCGCCGGGGTGCCCGCCTTCCTGGAGACCTCCGCGCCCCGCAACCTCC
CCTTCTACGAGCGGCTCGGCTTCACCGTCACCGCCGACGTCGAGGTGCCCGAAGGACCGCGCACCTGGTG
CATGACCCGCAAGCCCGGTGCCTGACGCCCGCCCCACGACCCGCAGCGCCCGACCGAAAGGAGCGCACGA
CCCCATGCATCGGTACCTTTAAGACCAATGACTTACAAGGCAGCTGTAGATCTTAGCCACTTTTTAAAAG
AAAAGGGGGGACTGGAAGGGCTAATTCACTCCCAACGAAGACAAGATCTGCTTTTTGCTTGTACTGGGTC
TCTCTGGTTAGACCAGATCTGAGCCTGGGAGCTCTCTGGCTAACTAGGGAACCCACTGCTTAAGCCTCAA
TAAAGCTTGCCTTGAGTGCTTCAAGTAGTGTGTGCCCGTCTGTTGTGTGACTCTGGTAACTAGAGATCCC
TCAGACCCTTTTAGTCAGTGTGGAAAATCTCTAGCAGTAGTAGTTCATGTCATCTTATTATTCAGTATTT
ATAACTTGCAAAGAAATGAATATCAGAGAGTGAGAGGAACTTGTTTATTGCAGCTTATAATGGTTACAAA
TAAAGCAATAGCATCACAAATTTCACAAATAAAGCATTTTTTTCACTGCATTCTAGTTGTGGTTTGTCCA
AACTCATCAATGTATCTTATCATGTCTGGCTCTAGCTATCCCGCCCCTAACTCCGCCCATCCCGCCCCTA
ACTCCGCCCAGTTCCGCCCATTCTCCGCCCCATGGCTGACTAATTTTTTTTATTTATGCAGAGGCCGAGG
CCGCCTCGGCCTCTGAGCTATTCCAGAAGTAGTGAGGAGGCTTTTTTGGAGGCCTAGGGACGTACCCAAT
TCGCCCTATAGTGAGTCGTATTACGCGCGCTCACTGGCCGTCGTTTTACAACGTCGTGACTGGGAAAACC
CTGGCGTTACCCAACTTAATCGCCTTGCAGCACATCCCCCTTTCGCCAGCTGGCGTAATAGCGAAGAGGC
CCGCACCGATCGCCCTTCCCAACAGTTGCGCAGCCTGAATGGCGAATGGG
[124 nt withheld, positions 2641-2764]
C
[91 nt withheld, positions 2766-2856]
A
[49 nt withheld, positions 2858-2906]
CCTTTGACGTTGGAGTCCACGTTCTTT
[37 nt withheld, positions 2934-2970]
ACCCTATCTCGGTCTATTCTTTTGATTTATAAGGGATTTTGCCGATTTCGGCCTATTGGTTAAAAAATGA
GCTGATTTAACAAAAATTTAACGCGAATTTTAACAAAATATTAACGCTTACAATTTAGGTGGCACTTTTC
GGGGAAATGTGCGCGGAACCCCTATTTGTTTATTTTTCTAAATACATTCAAATATGTATCCGCTCATGAG
ACAATAACCCTGATAAATGCTTCAATAATATTGAAAAAGGAAGAGTATGAGTATTCAACATTTCCGTGTC
GCCCTTATTCCCTTTTTTGCGGCATTTTGCCTTCCTGTTTTTGCTCACCCAGAAACGCTGGTGAAAGTAA
AAGATGCTGAAGATCAGTTGGGTGCACGAGTGGGTTACATCGAACTGGATCTCAACAGCGGTAAGATCCT
TGAGAGTTTTCGCCCCGAAGAACGTTTTCCAATGATGAGCACTTTTAAAGTTCTGCTATGTGGCGCGGTA
TTATCCCGTATTGACGCCGGGCAAGAGCAACTCGGTCGCCGCATACACTATTCTCAGAATGACTTGGTTG
AGTACTCACCAGTCACAGAAAAGCATCTTACGGATGGCATGACAGTAAGAGAATTATGCAGTGCTGCCAT
AACCATGAGTGATAACACTGCGGCCAACTTACTTCTGACAACGATCGGAGGACCGAAGGAGCTAACCGCT
TTTTTGCACAACATGGGGGATCATGTAACTCGCCTTGATCGTTGGGAACCGGAGCTGAATGAAGCCATAC
CAAACGACGAGCGTGACACCACGATGCCTGTAGCAATGGCAACAACGTTGCGCAAACTATTAACTGGCGA
ACTACTTACTCTAGCTTCCCGGCAACAATTAATAGACTGGATGGAGGCGGATAAAGTTGCAGGACCACTT
CTGCGCTCGGCCCTTCCGGCTGGCTGGTTTATTGCTGATAAATCTGGAGCCGGTGAGCGTGGGTCTCGCG
GTATCATTGCAGCACTGGGGCCAGATGGTAAGCCCTCCCGTATCGTAGTTATCTACACGACGGGGAGTCA
GGCAACTATGGATGAACGAAATAGACAGATCGCTGAGATAGGTGCCTCACTGATTAAGCATTGGTAACTG
TCAGACCAAGTTTACTCATATATACTTTAGATTGATTTAAAACTTCATTTTTAATTTAAAAGGATCTAGG
TGAAGATCCTTTTTGATAATCTCATGACCAAAATCCCTTAACGTGAGTTTTCGTTCCACTGAGCGTCAGA
CCCCGTAGAAAAGATCAAAGGATCTTCTTGAGATCCTTTTTTTCTGCGCGTAATCTGCTGCTTGCAAACA
AAAAAACCACCGCTACCAGCGGTGGTTTGTTTGCCGGATCAAGAGCTACCAACTCTTTTTCCGAAGGTAA
CTGGCTTCAGCAGAGCGCAGATACCAAATACTGTTCTTCTAGTGTAGCCGTAGTTAGGCCACCACTTCAA
GAACTCTGTAGCACCGCCTACATACCTCGCTCTGCTAATCCTGTTACCAGTGGCTGCTGCCAGTGGCGAT
AAGTCGTGTCTTACCGGGTTGGACTCAAGACGATAGTTACCGGATAAGGCGCAGCGGTCGGGCTGAACGG
GGGGTTCGTGCACACAGCCCAGCTTGGAGCGAACGACCTACACCGAACTGAGATACCTACAGCGTGAGCT
ATGAGAAAGCGCCACGCTTCCCGAAGGGAGAAAGGCGGACAGGTATCCGGTAAGCGGCAGGGTCGGAACA
GGAGAGCGCACGAGGGAGCTTCCAGGGGGAAACGCCTGGTATCTTTATAGTCCTGTCGGGTTTCGCCACC
TCTGACTTGAGCGTCGATTTTTGTGATGCTCGTCAGGGGGGCGGAGCCTATGGAAAAACGCCAGCAACGC
GGCCTTTTTACGGTTCCTGGCCTTTTGCTGGCCTTTTGCTCACATGTTCTTTCCTGCGTTATCCCCTGAT
TCTGTGGATAACCGTATTACCGCCTTTGAGTGAGCTGATACCGCTCGCCGCAGCCGAACGACCGAGCGCA
GCGAGTCAGTGAGCGAGGAAGCGGAAGAGCGCCCAATACGCAAACCGCCTCTCCCCGCGCGTTGGCCGAT
TCATTAATGCAGCTGGCACGACAGGTTTCCCGACTGGAAAGCGGGCAGTGAGCGCAACGCAATTAATGTG
AGTTAGCTCACTCATTAGGCACCCCAGGCTTTACACTTTATGCTTCCGGCTCGTATGTTGTGTGGAATTG
TGAGCGGATAACAATTTCACACAGGAAACAGCTATGACCATGATTACGCCAAGCGCGCAATTAACCCTCA
CTAAAGGGAACAAAAGCTGGAGCTGCAAGCTTAATGTAGTCTTATGCAATACTCTTGTAGTCTTGCAACA
TGGTAACGATGAGTTAGCAACATGCCTTACAAGGAGAGAAAAAGCACCGTGCATGCCGATTGGTGGAAGT
AAGGTGGTACGATCGTGCCTTATTAGGAAGGCAACAGACGGGTCTGACATGGATTGGACGAACCACTGAA
TTGCCGCATTGCAGAGATATTGTATTTAAGTGCCTAGCTCGATACATAAACGGGTCTCTCTGGTTAGACC
AGATCTGAGCCTGGGAGCTCTCTGGCTAACTAGGGAACCCACTGCTTAAGCCTCAATAAAGCTTGCCTTG
AGTGCTTCAAGTAGTGTGTGCCCGTCTGTTGTGTGACTCTGGTAACTAGAGATCCCTCAGACCCTTTTAG
TCAGTGTGGAAAATCTCTAGCAGTGGCGCCCGAACAGGGACTTGAAAGCGAAAGGGAAACCAGAGGAGCT
CTCTCGACGCAGGACTCGGCTTGCTGAAGCGCGCACGGCAAGAGGCGAGGGGCGGCGACTGGTGAGTACG
CCAAAAATTTTGACTAGCGGAGGCTAGAAGGAGAGAGATGGGTGCGAGAGCGTCAGTATTAAGCGGGGGA
GAATTAGATCGCGATGGGAAAAAATTCGGTTAAGGCCAGGGGGAAAGAAAAAATATAAATTAAAACATAT
AGTATGGGCAAGCAGGGAGCTAGAACGATTCGCAGTTAATCCTGGCCTGTTAGAAACATCAGAAGGCTGT
AGACAAATACTGGGACAGCTACAACCATCCCTTCAGACAGGATCAGAAGAACTTAGATCATTATATAATA
CAGTAGCAACCCTCTATTGTGTGCATCAAAGGATAGAGATAAAAGACACCAAGGAAGCTTTAGACAAGAT
AGAGGAAGAGCAAAACAAAAGTAAGACCACCGCACAGCAAGCGGCCGCTGATCTTCAGACCTGGAGGAGG
AGATATGAGGGACAATTGGAGAAGTGAATTATATAAATATAAAGTAGTAAAAATTGAACCATTAGGAGTA
GCACCCACCAAGGCAAAGAGAAGAGTGGTGCAGAGAGAAAAAAGAGCAGTGGGAATAGGAGCTTTGTTCC
TTGGGTTCTTGGGAGCAGCAGGAAGCACTATGGGCGCAGCGTCAATGACGCTGACGGTACAGGCCAGACA
ATTATTGTCTGGTATAGTGCAGCAGCAGAACAATTTGCTGAGGGCTATTGAGGCGCAACAGCATCTGTTG
CAACTCACAGTCTGGGGCATCAAGCAGCTCCAGGCAAGAATCCTGGCTGTGGAAAGATACCTAAAGGATC
AACAGCTCCTGGGGATTTGGGGTTGCTCTGGAAAACTCATTTGCACCACTGCTGTGCCTTGGAATGCTAG
TTGGAGTAATAAATCTCTGGAACAGATTTGGAATCACACGACCTGGATGGAGTGGGACAGAGAAATTAAC
AATTACACAAGCTTAATACACTCCTTAATTGAAGAATCGCAAAACCAGCAAGAAAAGAATGAACAAGAAT
TATTGGAATTAGATAAATGGGCAAGTTTGTGGAATTGGTTTAACATAACAAATTGGCTGTGGTATATAAA
ATTATTCATAATGATAGTAGGAGGCTTGGTAGGTTTAAGAATAGTTTTTGCTGTACTTTCTATAGTGAAT
AGAGTTAGGCAGGGATATTCACCATTATCGTTTCAGACCCACCTCCCAACCCCGAGGGGACCCGACAGGC
CCGAAGGAATAGAAGAAGAAGGTGGAGAGAGAGACAGAGACAGATCCATTCGATTAGTGAACGGATCTCG
ACGGTATCGATCACGAGACTAGCCTCGAGCGGCCGCCCCCTTCACCGAGGGCCTATTTCCCATGATTCCT
TCATATTTGCATATACGATACAAGGCTGTTAGAGAGATAATTGGAATTAATTTGACTGTAAACACAAAGA
TATTAGTACAAAATACGTGACGTAGAAAGTAATAATTTCTTGGGTAGTTTGCAGTTTTAAAATTATGTTT
TAAAATGGACTATCATATGCCAAGTACGCCCCCTATTGACGTCAATGACGGTAAATGGCCCGCCTGGCAT
TATGCCCAGTACATGACCTTATGGGACTTTCCTACTTGGCAGTACATCTACGTATTAGTCATCGCTATTA
CCATGGTGATGCGGTTTTGGCAGTACATCAATGGGCGTGGATAGCGGTTTGACTCACGGGGATTTCCAAG
TCTCCACCCCATTGACGTCAATGGGAGTTTGTTTTGGCACCAAAATCAACGGGACTTTCCAAAATGTCGT
AACAACTCCGCCCCATTGACGCAAATGGGCGGTAGGCGTGTACGGTGGGAGGTCTATATAAGCAGAGCTC
GTTTAGTGAACCGTCAGATCGCCTGGAGACGCCATCCACGCTGTACGCGTACAAGTTTGTACAAAAAAGT
TGGCATGTTCGTGTTCCTGGTGCTGCTGCCACTGGTGAGCTCCCAGTGCGTGAACCTGACCACCAGAACC
CAGCTGCCACCTGCCTACACCAACTCCTTCACCAGGGGCGTGTACTACCCAGACAAGGTGTTCAGATCCA
GCGTGCTGCACTCTACCCAGGACCTGTTCCTGCCATTCTTCTCTAACGTGACCTGGTTCCACGCCATCCA
CGTGTCTGGAACCAACGTGATCAAGAGATTCGACAACCCAGTGCTGCCATTCAACGACGGCGTGTACTTC
GCTTCTACCGAGAAGTCTAACATCATCAGGGGTTGGATCTTCGGAACCACCCTGGACTCTAAGACCCAGT
CTCTGCTGATCGTGAACAACGCTACCAACGTGGTGATCAAGGTGTGCGAGTTCCAGTTCTGCAACGACCC
ATTCCTGGGAGTGTACTACCACAAGAACAACAAGTCTTGGATGGAAAGCGAGTTCAGGGTGTACAGCTCT
GCTAACAACTGCACCTTCGAGTACGTGTCTCAGCCTTTCCTGATGGACCTGGAAGGAAAGCAGGGAAACT
TCAAGAACCTGAGAGAGTTCGTGTTCAAGAACATCGACGGTTACTTCAAGATATACAGCAAGCACACCCC
AATCAACCTGGTGAGGGACCTGCCACAGGGTTTCTCTGCTCTGGAGCCCCTGGTGGACCTGCCAATCGGC
ATCAACATCACCAGGTTCCAGACCCTGCTGGCTCTGCACAACAGCAGCTCTGGATGGACCGCCGGCGCCG
CTGCTTACTACGTGGGATACCTGCAGCCAAGGACCTTCCTGCTGAAGTACAACGAAAACGGCACCATCAC
CGACGCCGTGGACTGCGCTCTGGACCCACTGTCTGAGACCAAGTGCACCCTGAAGTCTTTCACCGTGGAA
AAGGGAATCTACCAGACCAGCAACTTCCGCGTGCAGCCCACCGAGTCTATCGTGAGATTCCCAAACATCA
CCAACCTGTGCCCATTCGGAGAAGTGTTCAACGCTACCAGGTTCGCCAGCGTGTACGCTTGGAACAGGAA
GAGAATCAGCAACTGCGTGGCCGACTACTCTGTGCTGTACAACTCTGCCTCCTTCTCCACCTTCAAGTGC
TACGGCGTGTCCCCAACCAAGCTGAACGACCTGTGCTTCACCAACGTGTACGCTGACTCCTTCGTGATCA
GAGGAGACGAAGTGAGACAGATCGCTCCCGGTCAGACCGGAAAGATCGCCGACTACAACTACAAGCTGCC
AGACGACTTCACCGGTTGCGTGATCGCTTGGAACTCTAACAACCTGGACTCTAAGGTGGGAGGCAACTAC
AACTACCAGTACAGGCTGTTCCGCAAGAGCAACCTGAAGCCTTTCGAAAGGGACATCAGCACCGAAATCT
ACCAGGCTGGATCTACCCCATGCAACGGAGTGGAAGGATTCAACTGCTACAGCCCTCTGCAGTCTTACGG
ATTCCAGCCAACCAACGGAGTGGGATACCAGCCATACAGAGTGGTGGTGCTGTCTTTCGAGCTGCTGCAC
GCTCCTGCTACCGTGTGCGGACCAAAGAAGTCTACCAACCTGGTGAAGAACAAGTGCGTGAACTTCAACT
TCAACGGACTGACCGGAACCGGAGTGCTGACCGAATCCAACAAGAAGTTCCTGCCTTTCCAGCAGTTCGG
TAGAGACATCGCCGACACCACCGACGCTGTGAGAGACCCACAGACCCTGGAAATCCTGGACATCACCCCC
TGCTCTTTCGGAGGAGTGAGCGTGATCACCCCAGGAACCAACACCTCCAACCAGGTGGCCGTGCTGTACC
AGGGCGTGAACTGCACCGAAGTGCCAGTGGCCATCCACGCTGACCAGCTGACCCCAACCTGGAGAGTGTA
CAGCACCGGATCTAACGTGTTCCAGACCCGTGCCGGCTGCCTGATCGGAGCCGAGCACGTGAACAACTCC
TACGAATGCGACATCCCAATCGGAGCTGGCATCTGCGCTTCTTACCAGACCCAGACCAACAGCCCAAGAA
GGGCCAGATCCGTGGCCTCTCAGAGCATCATCGCCTACACCATGAGCCTGGGCGCTGAAAACAGCGTGGC
TTACAGCAACAACTCTATCGCCATCCCAACCAACTTCACCATCTCTGTGACCACCGAAATCCTGCCAGTG
AGCATGACCAAGACCAGCGTGGACTGCACCATGTACATCTGCGGAGACTCTACCGAATGCTCTAACCTGC
TGCTGCAGTACGGCAGCTTCTGCACCCAGCTGAACCGCGCTCTGACCGGAATCGCTGTGGAGCAGGACAA
GAACACCCAGGAAGTGTTCGCTCAGGTGAAGCAGATATACAAGACCCCACCTATCAAGGACTTCGGAGGA
TTCAACTTCTCTCAGATCCTGCCCGACCCATCTAAGCCCTCTAAGAGGTCTTTCATCGAAGACCTGCTGT
TCAACAAGGTGACCCTGGCCGACGCCGGTTTCATCAAGCAGTACGGTGACTGCCTGGGAGACATCGCCGC
TAGAGACCTGATCTGCGCCCAGAAGTTCAACGGTCTGAACGTGCTGCCACCACTGCTGACCGACGAGATG
ATCGCCCAGTACACCTCTGCCCTGCTGGCTGGAACCATCACCTCTGGTTGGACCTTCGGAGCTGGCGCCG
CCCTGCAGATCCCATTCGCTATGCAGATGGCCTACCGTTTCAACGGTATCGGAGTGACCCAGAACGTGCT
GTACGAAAACCAGAAGCTGATCGCTAACCAGTTCAACTCTGCTATCGGAAAGATCCAGGACTCCCTGTCC
TCTACCGCTTCTGCCCTGGGAAAGCTGCAGGACGTGGTGAACCAGAACGCCCAGGCCCTGAACACCCTGG
TGAAGCAGCTGTCTTCTAACTTCGGAGCCATCTCCTCTGTGCTGAACGACATCCTGTCTAGGCTGGACAA
GGTGGAAGCCGAGGTGCAGATCGACAGACTGATCACCGGAAGACTGCAGTCTCTGCAGACCTACGTGACC
CAGCAGCTGATCAGGGCCGCTGAAATCAGAGCTTCTGCCAACCTGGCTGCCACCAAGATGTCCGAATGCG
TGCTGGGCCAGTCTAAGAGGGTGGACTTCTGCGGAAAGGGATACCACCTGATGTCCTTCCCACAGTCTGC
TCCACACGGAGTGGTGTTCCTGCACGTGACCTACGTGCCCGCCCAGGAAAAGAACTTCACCACCGCCCCA
GCTATCTGCCACGACGGAAAGGCTCACTTCCCCAGGGAGGGAGTGTTCGTGTCTAACGGAACCCACTGGT
TCGTGACCCAGAGGAACTTCTACGAGCCACAGATCATCACCACCGACAACACCTTCGTGTCTGGAAACTG
CGACGTGGTGATCGGAATCGTGAACAACACCGTGTACGACCCACTGCAGCCAGAACTGGACTCTTTCAAG
GAGGAACTGGACAAGTACTTCAAGAACCACACCTCTCCAGACGTGGACCTGGGAGACATCTCCGGAATCA
ACGCCTCTGTGGTGAACATCCAGAAGGAAATCGACAGACTGAACGAGGTGGCCAAGAACCTGAACGAATC
TCTGATCGACCTGCAGGAACTGGGAAAGTACGAGCAGTACATCAAGTGGCCCTGGTACATCTGGCTGGGT
TTCATCGCTGGTCTGATCGCTATCGTGATGGTGACCATCATGCTGTGCTGCATGACCTCTTGCTGCTCTT
GCCTGAAGGGATGCTGCTCTTGCGGATCTTGCTGCAAGTTCGACGAGGACGACTCCGAGCCTGTGCTGAA
GGGTGTGAAGCTGCACTACACC
